>Addgene plasmid #63356 | pFusX3-11 | depositor partial sequence | sequence record 105230 | pFusX3_AGG
AGTCTTAAGCGTCTCCATGGCCTGACCCCGGACCAAGTGGTGGCTATCGCCAGCAACATTGGCGGCAAGC
AAGCGCTCGAAACGGTGCAGCGGCTGTTGCCGGTGCTGTGCCAGGACCATGGCCTCACACCCGATCAGGT
CGTGGCTATCGCCAGCAACAATGGCGGCAAGCAAGCGCTCGAAACGGTGCAGCGGCTGTTGCCGGTGCTG
TGCCAGGACCATGGCCTGACCCCGGACCAAGTGGTGGCTATCGCCAGCAACAATGGCGGCAAGCAAGCGC
TCGAAACGGTGCAGCGGCTGTTGCCGGTGCTGTGCCAGGACCATGGCCTGCGAGACGTC
