>Addgene plasmid #63356 | pFusX3-11 | depositor partial sequence | sequence record 105231 | FusX3
CGTCTCCATGGCCTGACCCCGGACCAAGTGGTGGCTATCGAGACCGGCGCCGCTACGGGCGCGTCCCATT
CGCCATTCAGGCTGCGCAACTGTTGGGAAGGGCGATCGGTGCGGGCTCTTCGCTATTACGCCAGCTGGCG
AAAGGGGGATGTGCTGCAAGGCGATTAAGTTGGGAACGCCAGGGTTTTCCCAGTCACGACGTTGTAAAAC
GACGGCCAGTGAGCGCGCGTAATCGACTCACTATAGGGCGAATTGGGTACCGGGCCCCCCCTCGAGGTCC
TCCAGCTTTTGTTCCCTTTAGTGAGGGTTAATTGCGCGCTTGGCGTAATCATGGTCATAGCTGTTTCCTG
TGTGAAATTGTTATCCGCTCACAATTCCACACAACATACGAGCCGGAAGCATAAAGTGTAAAGCCTGGGG
TGCCTAATGAGTGAGCTAACTCACATTAATTGCGTTGCGCTCACTGCCCGCTTTCCACCGGTGGTCTCTG
GCGGCAAGCAAGCGCTCGAAACGGTGCAGCGGCTGTTGCCGGTGCTGTGCCAGGACCATGGCCTGCGAGA
CGTCTAGACCAGCCAGGACAGAAATGCCTCGACTTCGCTGCTACCCAAGGTTGCCGGGTGACGCACACCG
TGGAAACGGATGAAGGCACGAACCCAGTGGACATAAGCCTGTTCGGTTCGTAAGCTGTAATGCAAGTAGC
GTATGCGCTCACGCAACTGGTCCAGAACCTTGACCGAACGCAGCGGTGGTAACGGCGCAGTGGCGGTTTT
CATGGCTTGTTATGACTGTTTTTTTGGGGTACAGTCTATGCCTCGGGCATCCAAGCAGCAAGCGCGTTAC
GCCGTGGGTCGATGTTTGATGTTATGGAGCAGCAACGATGTTACGCAGCAGGGCAGTCGCCCTAAAACAA
AGTTAAACATTATGAGGGAAGCGGTGATCGCCGAAGTATCGACTCAACTATCAGAGGTAGTTGGCGTCAT
CGAGCGCCATCTCGAACCGACGTTGCTGGCCGTACATTTGTACGGCTCCGCAGTGGATGGCGGCCTGAAG
CCACACAGTGATATTGATTTGCTGGTTACGGTGACCGTAAGGCTTGATGAAACAACGCGGCGAGCTTTGA
TCAACGACCTTTTGGAAACTTCGGCTTCCCCTGGAGAGAGCGAGATTCTCCGCGCTGTAGAAGTCACCAT
TGTTGTGCACGACGACATCATTCCGTGGCGTTATCCAGCTAAGCGCGAACTGCAATTTGGAGAATGGCAG
CGCAATGACATTCTTGCAGGTATCTTCGAGCCAGCCACGATCGACATTGATCTGGCTATCTTGCTGACAA
AAGCAAGAGAACATAGCGTTGCCTTGGTAGGTCCAGCGGCGGAGGAACTCTTTGATCCGGTTCCTGAACA
GGATCTATTTGAGGCGCTAAATGAAACCTTAACGCTATGGAACTCGCCGCCCGACTGGGCTGGCGATGAG
CGAAATGTAGTGCTTACGTTGTCCCGCATTTGGTACAGCGCAGTAACCGGCAAAATCGCGCCGAAGGATG
TCGCTGCCGACTGGGCAATGGAGCGCCTGCCGGCCCAGTATCAGCCCGTCATACTTGAAGCTAGACAGGC
TTATCTTGGACAAGAAGAAGATCGCTTGGCCTCGCGCGCAGATCAGTTGGAAGAATTTGTCCACTACGTG
AAAGGCGAGATCACCAAGGTAGTCGGCAAATAACCCTCGAGCCACCCATGACCAAAATCCCTTAACGTGA
GTTACGCGTCGTTCCACTGAGCGTCAGACCCCGTAGAAAAGATCAAAGGATCTTCTTGAGATCCTTTTTT
TCTGCGCGTAATCTGCTGCTTGCAAACAAAAAAACCACCGCTACCAGCGGTGGTTTGTTTGCCGGATCAA
GAGCTACCAACTCTTTTTCCGAAGGTAACTGGCTTCAGCAGAGCGCAGATACCAAATACTGTCCTTCTAG
TGTAGCCGTAGTTAGGCCACCACTTCAAGAACTCTGTAGCACCGCCTACATACCTCGCTCTGCTAATCCT
GTTACCAGTGGCTGCTGCCAGTGGCGATAAGTCGTGTCTTACCGGGTTGGACTCAAGACGATAGTTACCG
GATAAGGCGCAGCGGTCGGGCTGAACGGGGGGTTCGTGCACACAGCCCAGCTTGGAGCGAACGACCTACA
CCGAACTGAGATACCTACAGCGTGAGCATTGAGAAAGCGCCACGCTTCCCGAAGGGAGAAAGGCGGACAG
GTATCCGGTAAGCGGCAGGGTCGGAACAGGAGAGCGCACGAGGGAGCTTCCAGGGGGAAACGCCTGGTAT
CTTTATAGTCCTGTCGGGTTTCGCCACCTCTGACTTGAGCGTCGATTTTTGTGATGCTCGTCAGGGGGGC
GGAGCCTATGGAAAAACGCCAGCAACGCGGCCTTTTTACGGTTCCTGGCCTTTTGCTGGCCTTTTGCTCA
CATGTTCTTTCCTGCGTTATCCCCTGATTCTGTGGATAACCGTATTACCGCCTTTGAGTGAGCTGATACC
GCTCGCCGCAGCCGAACGACCGAGCGCAGCGAGTCAGTGAGCGAGGAAGCGGAAGAGCGCCCAATACGCA
AACCGCCTCTCCCCGCGCGTTGGCCGATTCATTAATGCAGCTGGCACGACAGGTTTCCCGACTGGAAAGC
GGGCAGTGAGCGCAACGCAATTAATACGCGTACCGCTAGCCAGGAAGAGTTTGTAGAAACGCAAAAAGGC
CATCCGTCAGGATGGCCTTCTGCTTAGTTTGATGCCTGGCAGTTTATGGCGGGCGTCCTGCCCGCCACCC
TCCGGGCCGTTGCTTCACAACGTTCAAATCCGCTCCCGGCGGATTTGTCCTACTCAGGAGAGCGTTCACC
GACAAACAACAGATAAAACGAAAGGCCCAGTCTTCCGACTGAGCCTTTCGTTTTATTTGATGCCTGGCAG
TTCCCTACTCTCGCGTTAACGCTAGCATGGATGTTTTCCCAGTCACGACGTTGTAAAACGACGGCCAGTC
TTAAG
