>Addgene plasmid #63356 | pFusX3-11 | addgene partial sequence | sequence record 115423 | pCR8_R1 5'-cgaaccgaacaggcttatgt-3'
TGCGTCACCCGGCAACCTTGGGTAGCAGCGAAGTCGAGGCATTTCTGTCCTGGCTGGTCTAGACGTCTCG
CAGGCCATGGTCCTGGCACAGCACCGGCAACAGCCGCTGCACCGTTTCGAGCGCTTGCTTGCCGCCATTG
TTGCTGGCGATAGCCACCACTTGGTCCGGGGTCAGGCCATGGTCCTGGCACAGCACCGGCAACAGCCGCT
GCACCGTTTCGAGCGCTTGCTTGCCGCCATTGTTGCTGGCGATAGCCACGACCTGATCGGGTGTGAGGCC
ATGGTCCTGGCACAGCACCGGCAACAGCCGCTGCACCGTTTCGAGCGCTTGCTTGCCGCCAATGTTGCTG
GCGATAGCCACCACTTGGTCCGGGGTCAGGCCATGGAGACGCTTAAGACTGGCCGTCGTTTTACAACGTC
GTGACTGGGAAAACATCCATGCTAGCGTTAACGCGAGAGTAGGGAACTGCCAGGCATCAAATAAAACGAA
AGGCTCAGTCGGAAGACTGGGCCTTTCGTTTTATCTGTTGTTTGTCGGTGAACGCTCTCCTGAGTAGGAC
AAATCCGCCGGGAGCGGATTTGAACGTTGTGAAGCAACGGCCCGGAGGGTGGCGGGCAGGACGCCCGCCA
TAAACTGCCAGGCATCAAACTAAGCAGAAGGCCATCCTGACGGATGGCCTTTTTGCGTTTCTACAAACTC
TTCCTGGCTAGCGGTAC
