[The description below was written by a language model from this plasmid's Addgene catalogue record.]
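Description:
pFusX3-11 is a bacterial library plasmid from the FusX system, a rapid one-step method for assembling TALE (transcription activator-like effector) repeat arrays used to build TALENs and related DNA-targeting proteins. It is built on the FusX3 backbone, recorded as 3015 bp without insert, is maintained at high copy in E. coli, and is selected with spectinomycin. The record does not name the origin of replication or list any other backbone features. The sequencing primers carry pCR8-type names, which hints at a related vector lineage, though the record does not state this.

The insert is a synthetic, pre-assembled trimer of TALE repeats carrying the repeat-variable diresidues NI, NN and NN. Under the standard TALE recognition code, these specify the bases A, G and G, matching the alternative name X3_AGG. According to the stated purpose, this module supplies RVD positions 7 to 9 of the final repeat array. The trimer was cloned in through BsaI sites that were destroyed in the process, consistent with Golden Gate style construction using type IIS enzymes. The record does not describe which sites are used to release the trimer in the later assembly step.

In use, pFusX3-11 serves as one member of a set of trimer plasmids covering the possible three-base combinations at this position. A user picks the plasmid matching each triplet of the intended target sequence and combines them with modules for the other positions and a receiver vector to produce a complete custom TALE array in a single reaction. The plasmid carries no expression elements according to the record and functions purely as an assembly component.
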