Addgene plasmid #63356: pFusX3-11
Purpose: Encodes RVD positions 7-9 in TALEN assembly
Depositing lab: Stephen Ekker. Depositing organization: Mayo Foundation for Medical Education and Research. Publication: FusX: A rapid one-step TALE assembly system for genome science. Ma AC, McNulty MS, Tanya PL, Jarryd CM, Martinez-Galvez G, Argue DP, Lee HB, Urban MD, Bullard CE, Blackburn PR, Man TK, Clark KJ, Ekker SC. Hum Gene Ther. 2016 Jun;27(6):451-63. doi: 10.1089/hum.2015.172 PubMed 26854857.
Backbone
  Vector backbone: FusX3
  Backbone size w/o insert (bp): 3015
  Vector type: TALEN
Growth in bacteria
  Bacterial resistance: Spectinomycin, 50 μg/mL
  Growth temperature: 37°C
  Growth strain: DH5alpha
  Copy number: High Copy
Gene/Insert
  Gene/Insert name: NI NN NN (alt name: X3_AGG)
  Species: Synthetic
  Mutation: none
  Cloning method: Restriction Enzyme; 5′ cloning site BsaI (destroyed during cloning); 3′ cloning site BsaI (destroyed during cloning)
  Sequencing primers: 5′ pCR8_F1; 3′ pCR8_R1
Terms and licenses: Academic/Nonprofit Terms; Industry Terms: Not Available to Industry
How to cite: pFusX3-11 was a gift from Stephen Ekker (Addgene plasmid # 63356 ; http://n2t.net/addgene:63356 ; RRID:Addgene_63356)
